Addgene plasmid #220299: GFP-Bcl-2-ΔBH3
Purpose: mammalian expression of Bcl-2-ΔBH3 tagged with GFP
Depositing lab: Xinlai Cheng. Depositing organization: Buchmann Institute for Molecular Life Sciences. Publication: Thalidomide derivatives degrade BCL-2 by reprogramming the binding surface of CRBN. Wang J, Heinz M, Han K, Shah VJ, Hasselbeck S, Schwalm MP, Rathore R, Hummer G, Zhou J, Dikic I, Cheng X. Cell Reports Physical Science, Volume 5, Issue 5, 101960 10.1016/j.xcrp.2024.101960.
Backbone
  Vector backbone: pEMD-C1
  Backbone size w/o insert (bp): 4702
  Vector type: Mammalian Expression
  Selectable markers: Neomycin (select with G418)
Growth in bacteria
  Bacterial resistance: Kanamycin, 50 μg/mL
  Growth temperature: 37°C
  Growth strain: DH5alpha
  Copy number: High Copy
Gene/Insert
  Gene/Insert name: Bcl2
  Species: H. sapiens (human)
  Insert size (bp): 690
  Mutation: BH3 deleted
  Entrez Gene: BCL2 (a.k.a. Bcl-2, PPP1R50)
  Promoter: CMV
  Tag / fusion protein: Emerald GFP (N terminal on backbone)
  Cloning method: Restriction Enzyme; 5′ cloning site unknown (unknown if destroyed)
Terms and licenses: Academic/Nonprofit Terms; Industry Terms: Not Available to Industry
How to cite: GFP-Bcl-2-ΔBH3 was a gift from Xinlai Cheng (Addgene plasmid # 220299 ; http://n2t.net/addgene:220299 ; RRID:Addgene_220299)
