[The description below was written by a language model from this plasmid's Addgene catalogue record and pLannotate feature annotations shown in this document.]
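Description:
GFP-Bcl-2-ΔBH3 is a mammalian expression plasmid built on the pEMD-C1 backbone, a C1-style fusion vector in which the fluorescent protein lies upstream of the cloning site. The sequenced construct is about 5.4 kb. It replicates in E. coli from a high-copy ColE1/pUC-type origin and also carries an f1 origin for single-stranded DNA production. A single Tn5 aminoglycoside phosphotransferase gene (NeoR/KanR) does double duty. The bacterial bla-type promoter drives it for kanamycin selection in bacteria, and the adjacent SV40 enhancer/early promoter drives it in mammalian cells for G418 selection, with an HSV TK polyadenylation signal terminating the cassette. Short annotated fragments of ble, the bGH poly(A) signal and SV40 large T antigen appear to be backbone remnants rather than functional elements.

The payload is a single CMV enhancer/promoter-driven open reading frame. Emerald GFP, a rapidly maturing green variant derived from Aequorea victoria, is fused to the N terminus of human BCL2 and followed by residual multiple cloning site sequence and an SV40 poly(A) signal. The BCL2 insert (roughly 690 bp) carries a deletion of the BH3 domain, one of the conserved Bcl-2 homology motifs in this anti-apoptotic regulator of mitochondrial membrane permeability. The exact cloning sites are not recorded.

The construct serves to express a fluorescently tagged BH3-deleted Bcl-2 in mammalian cells, so the protein's level and localisation can be followed by fluorescence. The associated work concerns thalidomide derivatives that degrade BCL-2 through CRBN. A domain-deletion mutant of this kind would fit with mapping which BCL-2 regions are required for that effect, though the record does not spell out this use.
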