Features (pLannotate 1.2.2; 15 found; start..end, strand, type, name):
     68..371     +  enhancer       CMV enhancer: human cytomegalovirus immediate early enhancer
    372..575     +  promoter       CMV promoter: human cytomegalovirus (CMV) immediate early promoter
    611..1327    +  CDS            Emerald: Emerald is a basic (constitutively fluorescent) green fluorescent protein published in 1998, derived from Aequorea victoria. It is reported to be a very rapidly-maturing weak dimer.
   1337..2023    +  CDS            BCL2: BCL2_HUMAN - Experimental evidence at protein level: Swiss-Prot protein existence level 1. Suppresses apoptosis in a variety of cell systems including factor-dependent lymphohematopoietic and neural cells. Regulates cell death by controlling the mitochondrial membrane permeability. Appears to function in a feedback loop system with caspases. Inhibits caspase activity either by preventing the release of cytochrome c from the mitochondria and/or by binding to the apoptosis-activating factor (APAF-1). May attenuate inflammation by impairing NLRP1-inflammasome activation, hence CASP1 activation an
   2027..2063    +  misc_feature   MCS (fragment): multiple cloning site
   2080..2164    +  CDS            large T antigen (fragment): large T antigen from SV40 (simian virus 40)
   2187..2308    +  polyA_signal   SV40 poly(A) signal: SV40 polyadenylation signal
   2342..2770    -  rep_origin     f1 ori (sequence partly withheld): f1 bacteriophage origin of replication; arrow indicates direction of (+) strand synthesis
   2797..2901    +  promoter       AmpR promoter: bla
   2903..3260    +  promoter       SV40 promoter: SV40 enhancer and early promoter
   3295..4089    +  CDS            NeoR/KanR: aminoglycoside phosphotransferase from Tn5; aph(3')-II (or nptII); confers resistance to neomycin, kanamycin, and G418 (Geneticin®)
   4110..4262    +  CDS            ble (fragment): BLE_KLEPN - Experimental evidence at protein level: Swiss-Prot protein existence level 1. Binding protein with a strong affinity to the bleomycin family of antibiotics. Binds to CL990; an antimitotic-antibiotic compound. From Klebsiella pneumoniae.
   4321..4368    +  polyA_signal   HSV TK poly(A) signal: herpes simplex virus thymidine kinase polyadenylation signal (Cole and Stacy, 1985)
   4459..4475    -  polyA_signal   bGH poly(A) signal (fragment): bovine growth hormone polyadenylation signal
   4697..5285    +  rep_origin     ori: high-copy-number ColE1/pMB1/pBR322/pUC origin of replication
>Addgene plasmid #220299 | GFP-Bcl-2-ΔBH3 | addgene full sequence | sequence record 436532 | Addgene NGS Result
CATGCATTAGTTATTAATAGTAATCAATTACGGGGTCATTAGTTCATAGCCCATATATGGAGTTCCGCGT
TACATAACTTACGGTAAATGGCCCGCCTGGCTGACCGCCCAACGACCCCCGCCCATTGACGTCAATAATG
ACGTATGTTCCCATAGTAACGCCAATAGGGACTTTCCATTGACGTCAATGGGTGGAGTATTTACGGTAAA
CTGCCCACTTGGCAGTACATCAAGTGTATCATATGCCAAGTACGCCCCCTATTGACGTCAATGACGGTAA
ATGGCCCGCCTGGCATTATGCCCAGTACATGACCTTATGGGACTTTCCTACTTGGCAGTACATCTACGTA
TTAGTCATCGCTATTACCATGGTGATGCGGTTTTGGCAGTACATCAATGGGCGTGGATAGCGGTTTGACT
CACGGGGATTTCCAAGTCTCCACCCCATTGACGTCAATGGGAGTTTGTTTTGGCACCAAAATCAACGGGA
CTTTCCAAAATGTCGTAACAACTCCGCCCCATTGACGCAAATGGGCGGTAGGCGTGTACGGTGGGAGGTC
TATATAAGCAGAGCTGGTTTAGTGAACCGTCAGATCCGCTAGCCGCCACCATGGTGAGCAAGGGCGAGGA
GCTGTTCACCGGGGTGGTGCCCATCCTGGTCGAGCTGGACGGCGACGTAAACGGCCACAAGTTCAGCGTG
TCCGGCGAGGGCGAGGGCGATGCCACCTACGGCAAGCTGACCCTGAAGTTCATCTGCACCACCGGCAAGC
TGCCCGTGCCCTGGCCCACCCTCGTGACCACCTTGACCTACGGCGTGCAGTGCTTCGCCCGCTACCCCGA
CCACATGAAGCAGCACGACTTCTTCAAGTCCGCCATGCCCGAAGGCTACGTCCAGGAGCGCACCATCTTC
TTCAAGGACGACGGCAACTACAAGACCCGCGCCGAGGTGAAGTTCGAGGGCGACACCCTGGTGAACCGCA
TCGAGCTGAAGGGCATCGACTTCAAGGAGGACGGCAACATCCTGGGGCACAAGCTGGAGTACAACTACAA
CAGCCACAAGGTCTATATCACCGCCGACAAGCAGAAGAACGGCATCAAGGTGAACTTCAAGACCCGCCAC
AACATCGAGGACGGCAGCGTGCAGCTCGCCGACCACTACCAGCAGAACACCCCCATCGGCGACGGCCCCG
TGCTGCTGCCCGACAACCACTACCTGAGCACCCAGTCCGCCCTGAGCAAAGACCCCAACGAGAAGCGCGA
TCACATGGTCCTGCTGGAGTTCGTGACCGCCGCCGGGATCACTCTCGGCATGGACGAGCTGTACAAGCTC
AGATCTATGGCGCACGCTGGGAGAACGGGGTACGATAACCGGGAGATAGTGATGAAGTACATCCATTATA
AGCTGTCGCAGAGGGGCTACGAGTGGGATGCGGGAGATGTGGGCGCCGCGCCCCCGGGGGCCGCCCCCGC
ACCGGGCATCTTCTCCTCCCAGCCCGGGCACACGCCCCATCCAGCCGCATCCCGCGACCCGGTCGCCAGG
ACCTCGCCGCTGCAGACCCCGGCTGCCCCCGGCGCCGCCGCGGGGCCTGCGCTCAGCCCGGTGCCACCTG
TGGTCCACCTGACCCGCTACCGCCGCGACTTCGCCGAGATGTCCAGCCAGCTGCACCTGACGCCCTTCAC
CGCGCGGGGACGCTTTGCCACGGTGGTGGAGGAGCTCTTCAGGGACGGGGTGAACTGGGGGAGGATTGTG
GCCTTCTTTGAGTTCGGTGGGGTCATGTGTGTGGAGAGCGTCAACCGGGAGATGTCGCCCCTGGTGGACA
ACATCGCCCTGTGGATGACTGAGTACCTGAACCGGCACCTGCACACCTGGATCCAGGATAACGGAGGCTG
GGATGCCTTTGTGGAACTGTACGGCCCCAGCATGCGGCCTCTGTTTGATTTCTCCTGGCTGTCTCTGAAG
ACTCTGCTCAGTTTGGCCCTGGTGGGAGCTTGCATCACCCTGGGTGCCTATCTGAGCCACAAGTGAGAAT
TCTGCAGTCGACGGTACCGCGGGCCCGGGATCCACCGGATCTAGATAACTGATCATAATCAGCCATACCA
CATTTGTAGAGGTTTTACTTGCTTTAAAAAACCTCCCACACCTCCCCCTGAACCTGAAACATAAAATGAA
TGCAATTGTTGTTGTTAACTTGTTTATTGCAGCTTATAATGGTTACAAATAAAGCAATAGCATCACAAAT
TTCACAAATAAAGCATTTTTTTCACTGCATTCTAGTTGTGGTTTGTCCAAACTCATCAATGTATCTTAAC
GCGTAAATTGTAAGCGTTAATATTTTGTTAAAATTCGCGTTAAATTTTTGTTAAATCAGCTCATTTTTTA
ACCAATAGGCCGAAATCGGCAAAATCCCTTATAAATCAAAAGAATAGACCGAGATAGGGT
[37 nt withheld, positions 2441-2477]
AAAGAACGTGGACTCCAACGTCAAAGG
[49 nt withheld, positions 2505-2553]
T
[91 nt withheld, positions 2555-2645]
G
[124 nt withheld, positions 2647-2770]
CAGGTGGCACTTTTCGGGGAAATGTGCGCGGAACCCCTATTTGTTTATTTTTCTAAATACATTCAAATAT
GTATCCGCTCATGAGACAATAACCCTGATAAATGCTTCAATAATATTGAAAAAGGAAGAGTCCTGAGGCG
GAAAGAACCAGCTGTGGAATGTGTGTCAGTTAGGGTGTGGAAAGTCCCCAGGCTCCCCAGCAGGCAGAAG
TATGCAAAGCATGCATCTCAATTAGTCAGCAACCAGGTGTGGAAAGTCCCCAGGCTCCCCAGCAGGCAGA
AGTATGCAAAGCATGCATCTCAATTAGTCAGCAACCATAGTCCCGCCCCTAACTCCGCCCATCCCGCCCC
TAACTCCGCCCAGTTCCGCCCATTCTCCGCCCCATGGCTGACTAATTTTTTTTATTTATGCAGAGGCCGA
GGCCGCCTCGGCCTCTGAGCTATTCCAGAAGTAGTGAGGAGGCTTTTTTGGAGGCCTAGGCTTTTGCAAA
GATCGATCAAGAGACAGGATGAGGATCGTTTCGCATGATTGAACAAGATGGATTGCACGCAGGTTCTCCG
GCCGCTTGGGTGGAGAGGCTATTCGGCTATGACTGGGCACAACAGACAATCGGCTGCTCTGATGCCGCCG
TGTTCCGGCTGTCAGCGCAGGGGCGCCCGGTTCTTTTTGTCAAGACCGACCTGTCCGGTGCCCTGAATGA
ACTGCAAGACGAGGCAGCGCGGCTATCGTGGCTGGCCACGACGGGCGTTCCTTGCGCAGCTGTGCTCGAC
GTTGTCACTGAAGCGGGAAGGGACTGGCTGCTATTGGGCGAAGTGCCGGGGCAGGATCTCCTGTCATCTC
ACCTTGCTCCTGCCGAGAAAGTATCCATCATGGCTGATGCAATGCGGCGGCTGCATACGCTTGATCCGGC
TACCTGCCCATTCGACCACCAAGCGAAACATCGCATCGAGCGAGCACGTACTCGGATGGAAGCCGGTCTT
GTCGATCAGGATGATCTGGACGAAGAGCATCAGGGGCTCGCGCCAGCCGAACTGTTCGCCAGGCTCAAGG
CGAGCATGCCCGACGGCGAGGATCTCGTCGTGACCCATGGCGATGCCTGCTTGCCGAATATCATGGTGGA
AAATGGCCGCTTTTCTGGATTCATCGACTGTGGCCGGCTGGGTGTGGCGGACCGCTATCAGGACATAGCG
TTGGCTACCCGTGATATTGCTGAAGAGCTTGGCGGCGAATGGGCTGACCGCTTCCTCGTGCTTTACGGTA
TCGCCGCTCCCGATTCGCAGCGCATCGCCTTCTATCGCCTTCTTGACGAGTTCTTCTGAGCGGGACTCTG
GGGTTCGAAATGACCGACCAAGCGACGCCCAACCTGCCATCACGAGATTTCGATTCCACCGCCGCCTTCT
ATGAAAGGTTGGGCTTCGGAATCGTTTTCCGGGACGCCGGCTGGATGATCCTCCAGCGCGGGGATCTCAT
GCTGGAGTTCTTCGCCCACCCTAGGGGGAGGCTAACTGAAACACGGAAGGAGACAATACCGGAAGGAACC
CGCGCTATGACGGCAATAAAAAGACAGAATAAAACGCACGGTGTTGGGTCGTTTGTTCATAAACGCGGGG
TTCGGTCCCAGGGCTGGCACTCTGTCGATACCCCACCGAGACCCCATTGGGGCCAATACGCCCGCGTTTC
TTCCTTTTCCCCACCCCACCCCCCAAGTTCGGGTGAAGGCCCAGGGCTCGCAGCCAACGTCGGGGCGGCA
GGCCCTGCCATAGCCTCAGGTTACTCATATATACTTTAGATTGATTTAAAACTTCATTTTTAATTTAAAA
GGATCTAGGTGAAGATCCTTTTTGATAATCTCATGACCAAAATCCCTTAACGTGAGTTTTCGTTCCACTG
AGCGTCAGACCCCGTAGAAAAGATCAAAGGATCTTCTTGAGATCCTTTTTTTCTGCGCGTAATCTGCTGC
TTGCAAACAAAAAAACCACCGCTACCAGCGGTGGTTTGTTTGCCGGATCAAGAGCTACCAACTCTTTTTC
CGAAGGTAACTGGCTTCAGCAGAGCGCAGATACCAAATACTGTTCTTCTAGTGTAGCCGTAGTTAGGCCA
CCACTTCAAGAACTCTGTAGCACCGCCTACATACCTCGCTCTGCTAATCCTGTTACCAGTGGCTGCTGCC
AGTGGCGATAAGTCGTGTCTTACCGGGTTGGACTCAAGACGATAGTTACCGGATAAGGCGCAGCGGTCGG
GCTGAACGGGGGGTTCGTGCACACAGCCCAGCTTGGAGCGAACGACCTACACCGAACTGAGATACCTACA
GCGTGAGCTATGAGAAAGCGCCACGCTTCCCGAAGGGAGAAAGGCGGACAGGTATCCGGTAAGCGGCAGG
GTCGGAACAGGAGAGCGCACGAGGGAGCTTCCAGGGGGAAACGCCTGGTATCTTTATAGTCCTGTCGGGT
TTCGCCACCTCTGACTTGAGCGTCGATTTTTGTGATGCTCGTCAGGGGGGCGGAGCCTATGGAAAAACGC
CAGCAACGCGGCCTTTTTACGGTTCCTGGCCTTTTGCTGGCCTTTTGCTCACATGTTCTTTCCTGCGTTA
TCCCCTGATTCTGTGGATAACCGTATTACCGC
